>Addgene plasmid #63762 | pDONR221 Mak16 | depositor full sequence | sequence record 111282 | new full plasmid sequence
CTTTCCTGCGTTATCCCCTGATTCTGTGGATAACCGTATTACCGCCTTTGAGTGAGCTGATACCGCTCGC
CGCAGCCGAACGACCGAGCGCAGCGAGTCAGTGAGCGAGGAAGCGGAAGAGCGCCCAATACGCAAACCGC
CTCTCCCCGCGCGTTGGCCGATTCATTAATGCAGCTGGCACGACAGGTTTCCCGACTGGAAAGCGGGCAG
TGAGCGCAACGCAATTAATACGCGTACCGCTAGCCAGGAAGAGTTTGTAGAAACGCAAAAAGGCCATCCG
TCAGGATGGCCTTCTGCTTAGTTTGATGCCTGGCAGTTTATGGCGGGCGTCCTGCCCGCCACCCTCCGGG
CCGTTGCTTCACAACGTTCAAATCCGCTCCCGGCGGATTTGTCCTACTCAGGAGAGCGTTCACCGACAAA
CAACAGATAAAACGAAAGGCCCAGTCTTCCGACTGAGCCTTTCGTTTTATTTGATGCCTGGCAGTTCCCT
ACTCTCGCGTTAACGCTAGCATGGATGTTTTCCCAGTCACGACGTTGTAAAACGACGGCCAGTCTTAAGC
TCGGGCCCCAAATAATGATTTTATTTTGACTGATAGTGACCTGTTCGTTGCAACAAATTGATGAGCAATG
CTTTTTTATAATGCCAACTTTGTACAAAAAAGCAGGCTACAAA
[918 nt withheld, positions 674-1591]
AACCCAGCTTTCTTGTACAAAGTTGGCATTATAAGAAAGCATTGCTTATCAATTTGTTGCAACGAACAGG
TCACTATCAGTCAAAATAAAATCATTATTTGCCATCCAGCTGATATCCCCTATAGTGAGTCGTATTACAT
GGTCATAGCTGTTTCCTGGCAGCTCTGGCCCGTGTCTCAAAATCTCTGATGTTACATTGCACAAGATAAA
ATAATATCATCATGAACAATAAAACTGTCTGCTTACATAAACAGTAATACAAGGGGTGTTATGAGCCATA
TTCAACGGGAAACGTCGAGGCCGCGATTAAATTCCAACATGGATGCTGATTTATATGGGTATAAATGGGC
TCGCGATAATGTCGGGCAATCAGGTGCGACAATCTATCGCTTGTATGGGAAGCCCGATGCGCCAGAGTTG
TTTCTGAAACATGGCAAAGGTAGCGTTGCCAATGATGTTACAGATGAGATGGTCAGACTAAACTGGCTGA
CGGAATTTATGCCTCTTCCGACCATCAAGCATTTTATCCGTACTCCTGATGATGCATGGTTACTCACCAC
TGCGATCCCCGGAAAAACAGCATTCCAGGTATTAGAAGAATATCCTGATTCAGGTGAAAATATTGTTGAT
GCGCTGGCAGTGTTCCTGCGCCGGTTGCATTCGATTCCTGTTTGTAATTGTCCTTTTAACAGCGATCGCG
TATTTCGTCTCGCTCAGGCGCAATCACGAATGAATAACGGTTTGGTTGATGCGAGTGATTTTGATGACGA
GCGTAATGGCTGGCCTGTTGAACAAGTCTGGAAAGAAATGCATAAACTTTTGCCATTCTCACCGGATTCA
GTCGTCACTCATGGTGATTTCTCACTTGATAACCTTATTTTTGACGAGGGGAAATTAATAGGTTGTATTG
ATGTTGGACGAGTCGGAATCGCAGACCGATACCAGGATCTTGCCATCCTATGGAACTGCCTCGGTGAGTT
TTCTCCTTCATTACAGAAACGGCTTTTTCAAAAATATGGTATTGATAATCCTGATATGAATAAATTGCAG
TTTCATTTGATGCTCGATGAGTTTTTCTAATCAGAATTGGTTAATTGGTTGTAACACTGGCAGAGCATTA
CGCTGACTTGACGGGACGGCGCAAGCTCATGACCAAAATCCCTTAACGTGAGTTACGCGTCGTTCCACTG
AGCGTCAGACCCCGTAGAAAAGATCAAAGGATCTTCTTGAGATCCTTTTTTTCTGCGCGTAATCTGCTGC
TTGCAAACAAAAAAACCACCGCTACCAGCGGTGGTTTGTTTGCCGGATCAAGAGCTACCAACTCTTTTTC
CGAAGGTAACTGGCTTCAGCAGAGCGCAGATACCAAATACTGTTCTTCTAGTGTAGCCGTAGTTAGGCCA
CCACTTCAAGAACTCTGTAGCACCGCCTACATACCTCGCTCTGCTAATCCTGTTACCAGTGGCTGCTGCC
AGTGGCGATAAGTCGTGTCTTACCGGGTTGGACTCAAGACGATAGTTACCGGATAAGGCGCAGCGGTCGG
GCTGAACGGGGGGTTCGTGCACACAGCCCAGCTTGGAGCGAACGACCTACACCGAACTGAGATACCTACA
GCGTGAGCTATGAGAAAGCGCCACGCTTCCCGAAGGGAGAAAGGCGGACAGGTATCCGGTAAGCGGCAGG
GTCGGAACAGGAGAGCGCACGAGGGAGCTTCCAGGGGGAAACGCCTGGTATCTTTATAGTCCTGTCGGGT
TTCGCCACCTCTGACTTGAGCGTCGATTTTTGTGATGCTCGTCAGGGGGGCGGAGCCTATGGAAAAACGC
CAGCAACGCGGCCTTTTTACGGTTCCTGGCCTTTTGCTGGCCTTTTGCTCACATGTT
Features (pLannotate 1.2.2; 10 found; start..end, strand, type, name):
    121..213     +  CDS            lacI (fragment): lac repressor; lacI; The lac repressor binds to the lac operator to inhibit transcription in E. coli. This inhibition can be relieved by adding lactose or isopropyl-β-D-thiogalactopyranoside (IPTG).
    268..295     -  terminator     rrnB T2 terminator: transcription terminator T2 from the E. coli rrnB gene
    427..470     +  terminator     rrnB T1 terminator: Escherichia coli rrnB; transcription terminator T1 from the E. coli rrnB gene
    517..553     -  CDS            lacZα (fragment): LacZα fragment of β-galactosidase; lacZ fragment
    569..668     +  protein_bind   attL1: mutant version of attL; recombination site for the Gateway® LR reaction LR Clonase™
    674..1591    +  CDS            MAK16 (sequence withheld): MAK16_YEAST - Experimental evidence at protein level: Swiss-Prot protein existence level 1. Its role might be as part of the apparatus concerned with the nuclear events of the cell cycle. From Saccharomyces cerevisiae (strain ATCC 204508 / S288c) (Baker's yeast).
   1593..1692    -  protein_bind   attL2: mutant version of attL; recombination site for the Gateway® LR reaction LR Clonase™
   1710..1728    -  promoter       T7 promoter: promoter for bacteriophage T7 RNA polymerase
   1862..2671    +  CDS            KanR: aminoglycoside phosphotransferase; aph(3')-Ia; confers resistance to kanamycin in bacteria or G418 (Geneticin®) in eukaryotes
   2818..3406    +  rep_origin     ori: high-copy-number ColE1/pMB1/pBR322/pUC origin of replication
