[The description below was written by a language model from this plasmid's Addgene catalogue record and pLannotate feature annotations shown in this document.]
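Description:
pDONR221 Mak16 is a Gateway entry clone carrying the Saccharomyces cerevisiae MAK16 open reading frame (systematic name YAL025C) in the pDONR221 backbone. It is a small bacterial plasmid, about 3.5 kb in the deposited full sequence. It is propagated in E. coli from a high-copy ColE1/pUC-type origin and selected with kanamycin through an aminoglycoside phosphotransferase (KanR) gene. The listed size of the empty backbone exceeds the size of the final clone. This is expected, because the BP recombination that creates an entry clone swaps the donor vector's counterselection cassette for the much shorter insert.

The 918 bp MAK16 coding sequence sits between attL1 and attL2, the sites produced by BP recombination and recognised by LR Clonase. The ORF can therefore be transferred, with its orientation and reading frame kept, into any attR-containing destination vector. The entry clone has no yeast promoter, replication origin or marker, and no epitope tags are annotated, so expression depends on the destination vector chosen. Upstream of the cassette, rrnB T1 and T2 terminators shield the insert from read-through transcription originating in the backbone. A T7 promoter lies just beyond attL2 and points back toward the insert. The short lacI and lacZα fragments are backbone remnants with no functional role, and M13 forward and reverse primer sites flanking the cassette are listed for sequence verification.

The plasmid comes from a study mapping protein interactions within the large ribosomal subunit (LSU) processome. It most plausibly served as the source clone for shuttling Mak16 into expression or interaction-assay vectors, although the record does not name specific destination vectors.
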