Addgene plasmid #63762: pDONR221 Mak16
Purpose: yeast ORF Mak16 in the Gateway entry vector pDONR221
Depositing lab: Susan Baserga. Depositing organization: Yale University. Publication: A protein interaction map of the LSU processome. McCann KL, Charette JM, Vincent NG, Baserga SJ. Genes Dev. 2015 Apr 15;29(8):862-75. doi: 10.1101/gad.256370.114. Epub 2015 Apr 15. PubMed 25877921.
Backbone
  Vector backbone: pDONR221
  Backbone manufacturer: Invitrogen
  Backbone size w/o insert (bp): 4762
  Total vector size (bp): 3453
  Vector type: Gateway Donor vector
Growth in bacteria
  Bacterial resistance: Kanamycin, 50 μg/mL
  Growth temperature: 37°C
  Growth strain: DH5alpha
  Copy number: Unknown
Gene/Insert
  Gene/Insert name: Mak16 (alt name: YAL025C)
  Species: S. cerevisiae (budding yeast)
  Insert size (bp): 918
  Cloning method: Gateway Cloning
  Sequencing primers: 5′ M13F; 3′ M13R
Terms and licenses: Academic/Nonprofit Terms; Industry Terms: Not Available to Industry
How to cite: pDONR221 Mak16 was a gift from Susan Baserga (Addgene plasmid # 63762 ; http://n2t.net/addgene:63762 ; RRID:Addgene_63762)
