>Addgene plasmid #63762 | pDONR221 Mak16 | addgene partial sequence | sequence record 111278 | M13pUC-Fwd 5'-CCCAGTCACGACGTTGTAAAACG-3'
CCAATATGATTTTATTTTGACTGATAGTGACCTGTTCGTTGCAACAAATTGATGAGCAATGCTTTTTTAT
AATGCCAACTTTGTACAAAAAAGCAGGCTACAAA
[887 nt withheld, positions 105-991]
GT
