>Addgene plasmid #63762 | pDONR221 Mak16 | addgene partial sequence | sequence record 111281 | M13-Rev 5'-CAGGAAACAGCTATGACC-3'
GCTGGATGGCAAATAATGATTTTATTTTGACTGATAGTGACCTGTTCGTTGCAACAAATTGATAAGCAAT
GCTTTCTTATAATGCCAACTTTGTACAAGAAAGCTGGGTT
[886 nt withheld, positions 111-996]
